Addgene plasmid #91404: pHH0103_PEX13-1/1
Purpose: Protein expression and purification of human SH3 domain construct PEX13-1/1
Depositing lab: Sachdev Sidhu. Depositing organization: University of Toronto. Publication: Comprehensive Analysis of the Human SH3 Domain Family Reveals a Wide Variety of Non-canonical Specificities. Teyra J, Huang H, Jain S, Guan X, Dong A, Liu Y, Tempel W, Min J, Tong Y, Kim PM, Bader GD, Sidhu SS. Structure. 2017 Oct 3;25(10):1598-1610.e3. doi: 10.1016/j.str.2017.07.017. Epub 2017 Sep 7. PubMed 28890361.
Backbone
  Vector backbone: pHH0103
  Vector type: Bacterial Expression
Growth in bacteria
  Bacterial resistance: Ampicillin, 100 μg/mL
  Growth temperature: 37°C
  Growth strain: DH5alpha
  Copy number: Low Copy
Gene/Insert
  Gene/Insert name: PEX13-1/1
  Species: H. sapiens (human)
  Insert size (bp): 236
  Entrez Gene: PEX13 (a.k.a. NALD, PBD11A, PBD11B, ZWS)
  Cloning method: Restriction Enzyme; 5′ cloning site Sfi1 (unknown if destroyed); 3′ cloning site Not1 (unknown if destroyed)
Terms and licenses: Academic/Nonprofit Terms; Industry Terms: Not Available to Industry
How to cite: pHH0103_PEX13-1/1 was a gift from Sachdev Sidhu (Addgene plasmid # 91404 ; http://n2t.net/addgene:91404 ; RRID:Addgene_91404)
