[The description below was written by a language model from this plasmid's Addgene catalogue record and pLannotate feature annotations shown in this document.]
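Description:
pHH0103_PEX13-1/1 is a bacterial expression plasmid of about 6.9 kb, built on the pHH0103 backbone, for producing and purifying the SH3 domain of human PEX13, a component of the peroxisomal protein import machinery. It is maintained in E. coli through a ColE1/pBR322-type origin with an adjacent bom region and is selected with ampicillin via the bla (TEM beta-lactamase) gene and its own promoter. The catalogue lists it as low copy. The rop gene appears only as fragments interrupted by an f1 phage origin, which would in principle allow single-stranded DNA production with helper phage.

Expression is driven by the strong hybrid tac promoter followed by a lac operator. The plasmid also carries lacI under the lacIq promoter, so transcription is repressed until induced with IPTG. The open reading frame begins with a 6xHis tag, continues through Schistosoma japonicum glutathione S-transferase, and ends with the PEX13 fragment. This insert is recorded as 236 bp and was cloned between SfiI and NotI sites, with 183 bp of it annotated as matching PEX13. The resulting His-GST-SH3 fusion can be captured by either nickel or glutathione affinity. The record does not annotate a protease cleavage site between GST and the domain.

Downstream of the insert lie an fd terminator, fragments of M13 gene III, and remnants of the tetracycline resistance gene. These suggest that the backbone derives from a phagemid display vector, although the record does not say so and gives these remnants no function here. The "1/1" in the name probably marks this as the single SH3 domain of PEX13, within a collection of human SH3 domain constructs made for a family-wide survey of binding specificity.
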