Features (pLannotate 1.2.2; 21 found; start..end, strand, type, name):
     55..132     +  promoter       lacIq promoter: lacI (mutant); In the lacIq allele, a single base change in the promoter boosts expression of the lacI gene about 10-fold.
    133..1215    +  CDS            lacI: lac repressor; lacI; The lac repressor binds to the lac operator to inhibit transcription in E. coli. This inhibition can be relieved by adding lactose or isopropyl-β-D-thiogalactopyranoside (IPTG).
   1228..1249    +  protein_bind   CAP binding site: CAP binding activates transcription in the presence of cAMP. E. coli catabolite activator protein
   1268..1285    +  promoter       tet promoter (fragment): E. coli promoter for tetracycline efflux protein gene
   1458..1486    +  promoter       tac promoter: strong E. coli promoter; hybrid between the trp and lac UV5 promoters
   1494..1510    +  protein_bind   lac operator: The lac repressor binds to the lac operator to inhibit transcription in E. coli. This inhibition can be relieved by adding lactose or isopropyl-β-D-thiogalactopyranoside (IPTG). lac repressor encoded by lacI
   1595..1612    +  CDS            6xHis: 6xHis affinity tag
   1628..2281    +  CDS            GST26_SCHJA: Experimental evidence at protein level: Swiss-Prot protein existence level 1. GST isoenzymes appear to play a central role in the parasite detoxification system. Other functions are also suspected including a role in increasing the solubility of haematin in the parasite gut. From Schistosoma japonicum (Blood fluke).
   2381..2563    +  CDS            PEX13 (fragment): PEX13_HUMAN - Experimental evidence at protein level: Swiss-Prot protein existence level 1. Component of the peroxisomal translocation machinery with PEX14 and PEX17. Functions as a docking factor for the predominantly cytoplasmic PTS1 receptor (PAS10/PEX5). Involved in the import of PTS1 and PTS2 proteins. From Homo sapiens (Human).
   2579..2626    +  terminator     fd terminator (sequence withheld): central terminator from bacteriophage fd (Otsuka and Kunisawa, 1982)
   2631..2843    +  CDS            M13 gene III (fragment) (sequence partly withheld): pIII; III; minor coat protein
   2858..3328    +  CDS            M13 gene III (fragment) (sequence partly withheld): pIII; III; minor coat protein
   3350..3420    +  CDS            TcR (fragment): tetracycline efflux protein; tet; confers resistance to tetracycline
   3662..4042    -  CDS            YPB1_ECOLX: Protein predicted: Swiss-Prot protein existence level 4. From Escherichia coli.
   4059..4210    +  CDS            rop (fragment): Rop protein, which maintains plasmids at low copy number; rop
   4246..4674    -  rep_origin     f1 ori (sequence partly withheld): f1 bacteriophage origin of replication; arrow indicates direction of (+) strand synthesis
   4683..4722    +  CDS            rop (fragment): Rop protein, which maintains plasmids at low copy number; rop
   4824..4964    +  misc_feature   bom: basis of mobility region from pBR322
   5150..5737    -  rep_origin     ori: high-copy-number ColE1/pMB1/pBR322/pUC origin of replication
   5911..6768    -  CDS            bla: BLAT_ECOLX - Experimental evidence at protein level: Swiss-Prot protein existence level 1. TEM-type are the most prevalent beta-lactamases in enterobacteria; they hydrolyze the beta-lactam bond in susceptible beta-lactam antibiotics, thus conferring resistance to penicillins and cephalosporins. TEM-3 and TEM-4 are capable of hydrolyzing cefotaxime and ceftazidime. TEM-5 is capable of hydrolyzing ceftazidime. TEM-6 is capable of hydrolyzing ceftazidime and aztreonam. TEM-8/CAZ-2, TEM- 16/CAZ-7 and TEM-24/CAZ-6 are markedly active against ceftazidime. IRT- 4 shows resistance to beta-lactamase in
   6769..6873    -  promoter       AmpR promoter: bla
>Addgene plasmid #91404 | pHH0103_PEX13-1/1 | addgene full sequence | sequence record 192266 | Addgene NGS Result
ATTAACCTATAAAAATAGGCGTATCACGAGGCCCTTTCGTCTTCAAGAATTCCCGACACCATCGAATGGT
GCAAAACCTTTCGCGGTATGGCATGATAGCGCCCGGAAGAGAGTCAATTCAGGGTGGTGAATGTGAAACC
AGTAACGTTATACGATGTCGCAGAGTATGCCGGTGTCTCTTATCAGACCGTTTCCCGCGTGGTGAACCAG
GCCAGCCACGTTTCTGCGAAAACGCGGGAAAAAGTGGAAGCGGCGATGGCGGAGCTGAATTACATTCCCA
ACCGCGTGGCACAACAACTGGCGGGCAAACAGTCGTTGCTGATTGGCGTTGCCACCTCCAGTCTGGCCCT
GCACGCGCCGTCGCAAATTGTCGCGGCGATTAAATCTCGCGCCGATCAACTGGGTGCCAGCGTGGTGGTG
TCGATGGTAGAACGAAGCGGCGTCGAAGCCTGTAAAGCGGCGGTGCACAATCTTCTCGCGCAACGCGTCA
GTGGGCTGATCATTAACTATCCGCTGGATGACCAGGATGCCATTGCTGTGGAAGCTGCCTGCACTAATGT
TCCGGCGTTATTTCTTGATGTCTCTGACCAGACACCCATCAACAGTATTATTTTCTCCCATGAAGACGGT
ACGCGACTGGGCGTGGAGCATCTGGTCGCATTGGGTCACCAGCAAATCGCGCTGTTAGCGGGCCCATTAA
GTTCTGTCTCGGCGCGTCTGCGTCTGGCTGGCTGGCATAAATATCTCACTCGCAATCAAATTCAGCCGAT
AGCGGAACGGGAAGGCGACTGGAGTGCCATGTCCGGTTTTCAACAAACCATGCAAATGCTGAATGAGGGC
ATCGTTCCCACTGCGATGCTGGTTGCCAACGATCAGATGGCGCTGGGCGCAATGCGCGCCATTACCGAGT
CCGGGCTGCGCGTTGGTGCGGATATCTCGGTAGTGGGATACGACGATACCGAAGACAGCTCATGTTATAT
CCCGCCGTTAACCACCATCAAACAGGATTTTCGCCTGCTGGGGCAAACCAGCGTGGACCGCTTGCTGCAA
CTCTCTCAGGGCCAGGCGGTGAAGGGCAATCAGCTGTTGCCCGTCTCACTGGTGAAAAGAAAAACCACCC
TGGCGCCCAATACGCAAACCGCCTCTCCCCGCGCGTTGGCCGATTCATTAATGCAGCTGGCACGACAGGT
TTCCCGACTGGAAAGCGGGCAGTGAGCGCAACGCAATTAATGTAAGTTAGCTCACTCATTAGGCACAATT
CTCATGTTTGACAGCTTATCATCGACTGCACGGTGCACCAATGCTTCTGGCGTCAGGCAGCCATCGGAAG
CTGTGGTATGGCTGTGCAGGTCGTAAATCACTGCATAATTCGTGTCGCTCAAGGCGCACTCCCGTTCTGG
ATAATGTTTTTTGCGCCGACATCATAACGGTTCTGGCAAATATTCTGAAATGAGCTGTTGACAATTAATC
ATCGGCTCGTATAATGTGTGGAATTGTGAGCGGATAACAATTTCACACAGGAAACAGCCAGTCCGTTTAG
GTGTTTTCACGAGCACTTCACCAACAAGGACCATAGATTATGAAAATCGAAGAACACCATCACCATCACC
ATTCCAGCGGTAAGCTTATGTCCCCTATACTAGGTTATTGGAAAATTAAGGGCCTTGTGCAACCCACTCG
ACTTCTTTTGGAATATCTTGAAGAAAAATATGAAGAGCATTTGTATGAGCGCGATGAAGGTGATAAATGG
CGAAACAAAAAGTTTGAATTGGGTTTGGAGTTTCCCAATCTTCCTTATTATATTGATGGTGATGTTAAAT
TAACACAGTCTATGGCCATCATACGTTATATAGCTGACAAGCACAACATGTTGGGTGGTTGTCCAAAAGA
GCGTGCAGAGATTTCAATGCTTGAAGGAGCGGTTTTGGATATTAGATACGGTGTTTCGAGAATTGCATAT
AGTAAAGACTTTGAAACTCTCAAAGTTGATTTTCTTAGCAAGCTACCTGAAATGCTGAAAATGTTCGAAG
ATCGTTTATGTCATAAAACATATTTAAATGGTGATCATGTAACCCATCCTGACTTCATGTTGTATGACGC
TCTTGATGTTGTTTTATACATGGACCCAATGTGCCTGGATGCGTTCCCAAAATTAGTTTGTTTTAAAAAA
CGTATTGAAGCTATCCCACAAATTGATAAGTACTTGAAATCCAGCAAGTATATAGCATGGCCTTTGCAGG
GCTGGCAAGCCACGTTTGGTGGTGGCGACCATCCTCCAAAATCGGATCTGGAAGTTCTGTTCCAGGGGCC
CCTGTCCAGCGGTCTGGTTCCGCGTGGTTCCGGTACCGCGGCCCAGCCGGCCATGGCCCAGGGCGCGCTG
GTTGTTGCACGTGCAGAATATGATTTTGCCGCCGTTTCCGAAGAAGAAATCTCCTTTCGTGCCGGTGATA
TGCTGAATCTGGCCCTGAAAGAACAGCAACCGAAAGTTCGTGGTTGGCTGCTGGCATCTTTAGATGGTCA
AACCACCGGTCTGATTCCAGCCAACTACGTCAAAATCCTGGGTGCGGCCGCATA
[142 nt withheld, positions 2575-2716]
C
[98 nt withheld, positions 2718-2815]
AGTTTGTACTGGTGACGAAACTCAGTGTCTAGCTAGAGTGGC
[149 nt withheld, positions 2858-3006]
T
[41 nt withheld, positions 3008-3048]
T
[62 nt withheld, positions 3050-3111]
A
[35 nt withheld, positions 3113-3147]
CCTCCCTCAATCGGTTGAATGTCGCCCTTTTGTCTTTGGCGCTGGTAAACCATATGAA
[86 nt withheld, positions 3206-3291]
T
[54 nt withheld, positions 3293-3346]
CTAGCGCCGCCCTATACCTTGTCTGCCTCCCCGCGTTGCGTCGCGGTGCATGGAGCCGGGCCACCTCGAC
CTGAATGGAAGCCGGCGGCACCTCGCTAACGGATTCACCACTCCAAGAATTGGAGCCAATCAATTCTTGC
GGAGAACTGTGAATGCGCAAACCAACCCTTGGCAGAACATATCCATCGCGTCCGCCATCTCCAGCAGCCG
CACGCGGCGCATCTCGGGCAGCGTTGGGTCCTGGCCACGGGTGCGCATGATCGTGCTCCTGTCGTTGAGG
ACCCGGCTAGGCTGGCGGGGTTGCCTTACTGGTTAGCAGAATGAATCACCGATACGCGAGCGAACGTGAA
GCGACTGCTGCTGCAAAACGTCTGCGACCTGAGCAACAACATGAATGGTCTTCGGTTTCCGTGTTTCGTA
AAGTCTGGAAACGCGGAAGTCAGCGCCCTGCACCATTATGTTCCGGATCTGCATCGCAGGATGCTGCTGG
CTACCCTGTGGAACACCTACATCTGTATTAACGAAGCGCTGGCATTGACCCTGAGTGATTTTTCTCTGGT
CCCGCCGCATCCATACCGCCAGTTGTTTACCCTCACAACGTTCCAGTAACCGGGCATGTTCATCATCAGT
AACCCGTATCGTGAGCATCCTCTCTCGTTTCATCGGTATCATTACCCCCATGAACAGAAATCCCCCTTAC
ACGGAGGCATCAGTGACCAAACAGGAAAAAACCGCCCTTAACATGGCCCGCTTTATCAGAAGCCAGACAT
TAACGCTTCTGGAGAAACTCAACGAGCTGGACGCGGATGAACAGGCAGACATCTGTGAATCGCTTCACGA
CCACGCTGATGAGCTTTACCGCAGGATCCGCGAAATTGTAAGCGTTAATATTTTGTTAAAATTCGCGTTA
AATTTTTGTTAAATCAGCTCATTTTTTAACCAATAGGCCGAAATCGGCAAAATCCCTTATAAATCAAAAG
AATAGACCGAGATAGGGT
[37 nt withheld, positions 4345-4381]
AAAGAACGTGGACTCCAACGTCAAAGG
[49 nt withheld, positions 4409-4457]
T
[91 nt withheld, positions 4459-4549]
G
[124 nt withheld, positions 4551-4674]
CGCGGATCCTGCCTCGCGCGTTTCGGTGATGACGGTGAAAACCTCTGACACATGCAGCTCCCGGAGACGG
TCACAGCTTGTCTGTAAGCGGATGCCGGGAGCAGACAAGCCCGTCAGGGCGCGTCAGCGGGTGTTGGCGG
GTGTCGGGGCGCAGCCATGACCCAGTCACGTAGCGATAGCGGAGTGTATACTGGCTTAACTATGCGGCAT
CAGAGCAGATTGTACTGAGAGTGCACCATATGCGGTGTGAAATACCGCACAGATGCGTAAGGAGAAAATA
CCGCATCAGGCGCTCTTCCGCTTCCTCGCTCACTGACTCGCTGCGCTCGGTCGTTCGGCTGCGGCGAGCG
GTATCAGCTCACTCAAAGGCGGTAATACGGTTATCCACAGAATCAGGGGATAACGCAGGAAAGAACATGT
GAGCAAAAGGCCAGCAAAAGGCCAGGAACCGTAAAAAGGCCGCGTTGCTGGCGTTTTTCCATAGGCTCCG
CCCCCCTGACGAGCATCACAAAAATCGACGCTCAAGTCAGAGGTGGCGAAACCCGACAGGACTATAAAGA
TACCAGGGTTTCCCCCTGGAAGCTCCCTCGTGCGCTCTCCTGTTCCGACCCTGCCGCTTACCGGATACCT
GTCCGCCTTTCTCCCTTCGGGAAGCGTGGCGCTTTCTCATAGCTCACGCTGTAGGTATCTCAGTTCGGTG
TAGGTCGTTCGCTCCAAGCTGGGCTGTGTGCACGAACCCCCCGTTCAGCCCGACCGCTGCGCCTTATCCG
GTAACTATCGTCTTGAGTCCAACCCGGTAAGACACGACTTATCGCCACTGGCAGCAGCCACTGGTAACAG
GATTAGCAGAGCGAGGTATGTAGGCGGTGCTACAGAGTTCTTGAAGTGGTGGCCTAACTACGGCTACACT
AGAAGGACAGTATTTGGTATCTGCGCTCTGCTGAAGCCAGTTACCTTCGGAAAAAGAGTTGGTAGCTCTT
GATCCGGCAAACAAACCACCGCTGGTAGCGGTGGTTTTTTTGTTTGCAAGCAGCAGATTACGCGCAGAAA
AAAAGGATCTCAAGAAGATCCTTTGATCTTTTCTACGGGGTCTGACGCTCAGTGGAACGAAAACTCACGT
TAAGGGATTTTGGTCATGAGATTATCAAAAAGGATCTTCACCTAGATCCTTTTAAATTAAAAATGAAGTT
TTAAATCAATCTAAAGTATATATGAGTAAACTTGGTCTGACAGTTACCAATGCTTAATCAGTGAGGCACC
TATCTCAGCGATCTGTCTATTTCGTTCATCCATAGTTGCCTGACTCCCCGTCGTGTAGATAACTACGATA
CGGGAGGGCTTACCATCTGGCCCCAGTGCTGCAATGATACCGCGAGACCCACGCTCACCGGCTCCAGATT
TATCAGCAATAAACCAGCCAGCCGGAAGGGCCGAGCGCAGAAGTGGTCCTGCAACTTTATCCGCCTCCAT
CCAGTCTATTAATTGTTGCCGGGAAGCTAGAGTAAGTAGTTCGCCAGTTAATAGTTTGCGCAACGTTGTT
GCCATTGCTGCAGGCATCGTGGTGTCACGCTCGTCGTTTGGTATGGCTTCATTCAGCTCCGGTTCCCAAC
GATCAAGGCGAGTTACATGATCCCCCATATTGTGCAAAAAAGCGGTTAGCTCCTTCGGTCCTCCGATCGT
TGTCAGAAGTAAGTTGGCCGCAGTGTTATCACTCATGGTTATGGCAGCACTGCATAATTCTCTTACTGTC
ATGCCATCCGTAAGATGCTTTTCTGTGACTGGTGAGTACTCAACCAAGTCATTCTGAGAATAGTGTATGC
GGCGACCGAGTTGCTCTTGCCCGGCGTCAACACGGGATAATACCGCGCCACATAGCAGAACTTTAAAAGT
GCTCATCATTGGAAAACGTTCTTCGGGGCGAAAACTCTCAAGGATCTTACCGCTGTTGAGATCCAGTTCG
ATGTAACCCACTCGTGCACCCAACTGATCTTCAGCATCTTTTACTTTCACCAGCGTTTCTGGGTGAGCAA
AAACAGGAAGGCAAAATGCCGCAAAAAAGGGAATAAGGGCGACACGGAAATGTTGAATACTCATACTCTT
CCTTTTTCAATATTATTGAAGCATTTATCAGGGTTATTGTCTCATGAGCGGATACATATTTGAATGTATT
TAGAAAAATAAACAAATAGGGGTTCCGCGCACATTTCCCCGAAAAGTGCCACCTGACGTCTAAGAAACCA
TTATTATCATGAC
