>Addgene plasmid #91404 | pHH0103_PEX13-1/1 | depositor partial sequence | sequence record 175892 | insert sequence
GGTACCGAATTCGGATCCGCGCGCTGGTTGTTGCACGTGCCGAATATGATTTTGCCGCCGTTTCCGAAGA
AGAAATCTCCTTTCGTGCCGGTGATATGCTGAATCTGGCCCTGAAAGAACAGCAACCGAAAGTTCGTGGT
TGGCTGCTGGCATCTTTAGATGGTCAAACCACCGGTCTGATTCCAGCCAACTACGTCAAAATCCTGGGTG
CGGCCGCTAGCTAAGTCGACGAGCTC
